>Addgene plasmid #26657 | pGEM-3z/602 | addgene partial sequence | sequence record 32891 | 26657 with M13pUC-fwd
CTATGGGCGAATTCGAGCTCGGTACCCGGGGATCCTCTAGAGTCCGGGATCCTAATGACCAAGGAAAGCA
TGATTCTTCACACCGAGTTCATCCCTTATGTGATGGACCCTATACGCGGCCGTCCTGGAGAATCCCGGTG
CCGAGGCCGCTCAATTGGTCGTAGACAGCTCTAGCACCGCTTAAACGCACGTACGCGCTGTCCCCCGCAT
TTTAACCGCCAAGGGGATTACTTCCTAGTCTCCAGGCACGTGTCGGATACATACACCCTGTGCATGTATT
GAACAGCGACCTTGCCGGTGCCAGTCGGATAGTGTTCCGAGCTCCCGACCTGCAGGCATGCAAGCTTGAG
TATTCTATAGTGTCACCTAAATAGCTTGGCGTAATCATGGTCATAGCTGTTTCCTGTGTGAAATTGTTAT
CCGCTCACAATTCCACACAACATACGAGCCGGAAGCATAAAGTGTAAAGCCTGGGGTGCCTAATGAGTGA
GCTAACTCACATTAATTGCGTTGCGCTCACTGCCCGCTTTCCAGTCGGGAAACCTGTCGTGCCAGCTGCA
TTAATGAATCGGCCAACGCGCGGGGAGAGGCGGTTTGCGTATTGGGCGCTCTTCCGCTTCCTCGCTCACT
GACTCGCTGCGCTCGGTCGTTCGGCTGCGGCGAGCGGTATCAGCTCACTCAAAGGCGGTAATACGGTTAT
CCACAGAATCAGGGGATAACGCAGGAAAGAACATGTGAGCAAAAGGCCAGCAAAAGGCCAGGAACCGTAA
AAAGGCCGCGTTGCTGGCGTTTTTCCATAGGCTCCGCCCCCCTGACGAGCATCACAAAAATCGACGCTCA
AGTCAGAGGTGGCGAAACCCGACAGGACTATAAAGATACCAGGCGTTTCCCCCTGGAAGCTCCCTCGTGC
GCTCTCCTGTTCCGACCCTGCCGCTTACGGATACTGTCGCTTCTCCTCGGAC
