[The description below was written by a language model from this plasmid's Addgene catalogue record.]
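Description:
pGEM-3z/602 is a small, high-copy bacterial plasmid built on the commercial pGEM-3Z cloning vector (backbone about 2.7 kb), propagated in E. coli and selected with ampicillin. Although the catalogue lists it as an empty backbone with no named gene or insert, the depositor's comments make clear that it does carry a payload: a 147 bp nucleosome positioning sequence known as clone "602". The fragment was placed into the polylinker at a HincII site, a blunt-cutting enzyme, and the record does not say whether the flanking HincII sites survived cloning. The insert lies between the T7 and SP6 primer sites used for sequencing, which in pGEM-3Z correspond to opposing phage RNA polymerase promoters flanking the multiple cloning site.

The insert does not encode a protein, so despite the "bacterial expression" vector classification the plasmid serves essentially as a carrier for amplifying and recovering a defined DNA fragment. Clone 602 comes from work that selected DNA sequences for high-affinity binding to the histone octamer and for sequence-directed nucleosome positioning, and 147 bp matches the length of DNA wrapped in a nucleosome core particle. Such fragments are typically used as templates for in vitro reconstitution of positioned nucleosomes in biochemical and biophysical chromatin studies, though the record itself does not spell out specific applications. The depositor notes that repository sequencing may differ from the originally reported sequence, and considers this unimportant because the clones were selected for octamer binding rather than for a particular sequence. No feature table was provided, so the exact position and orientation of the insert cannot be stated.
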