Addgene plasmid #26657: pGEM-3z/602
Purpose: (Empty Backbone)
Depositing lab: Jonathan Widom. Depositing organization: Northwestern University. Publication: New DNA sequence rules for high affinity binding to histone octamer and sequence-directed nucleosome positioning. Lowary PT, Widom J. J Mol Biol. 1998 Feb 13. 276(1):19-42. 10.1006/jmbi.1997.1494 PubMed 9514715.
Backbone
  Vector backbone: pGEM-3Z
  Backbone manufacturer: Promega
  Backbone size (bp): 2743
  Vector type: Bacterial Expression
Growth in bacteria
  Bacterial resistance: Ampicillin, 100 μg/mL
  Growth temperature: 37°C
  Growth strain: DH5alpha
  Copy number: High Copy
Gene/Insert
  Gene/Insert name: None
  Cloning method: Restriction Enzyme; 5′ cloning site HincII (unknown if destroyed); 3′ cloning site HincII (unknown if destroyed)
  Sequencing primers: 5′ T7; 3′ SP6
Terms and licenses: Academic/Nonprofit Terms; Industry Terms: Not Available to Industry
Depositor comments: This plasmid contains a 147 bp nucleosome positioning sequence and is referred to as clone"602". Please note that there may be discrepancies between Addgene's sequencing results and the depositor's sequence. Potential discrepancies are not a concern according to the depositing scientist because the clones were selected for their ability to bind to histone octamer, not for their specific sequence.
How to cite: pGEM-3z/602 was a gift from Jonathan Widom (Addgene plasmid # 26657 ; http://n2t.net/addgene:26657 ; RRID:Addgene_26657)
